>Addgene plasmid #76799 | STK17B gRNA (BRDN0001147180) | addgene full sequence | sequence record 186528 | Addgene Assembled Sequence
CCCGGGTGCAAAGATGGATAAAGTTTTAAACAGAGAGGAATCTTTGCAGCTAATGGACCTTCTAGGTCTT
GAAAGGAGTGGGAATTGGCTCCGGTGCCCGTCAGTGGGCAGAGCGCACATCGCCCACAGTCCCCGAGAAG
TTGGGGGGAGGGGTCGGCAATTGATCCGGTGCCTAGAGAAGGTGGCGCGGGGTAAACTGGGAAAGTGATG
TCGTGTACTGGCTCCGCCTTTTTCCCGAGGGTGGGGGAGAACCGTATATAAGTGCAGTAGTCGCCGTGAA
CGTTCTTTTTCGCAACGGGTTTGCCGCCAGAACACAGGTAAGTGCCGTGTGTGGTTCCCGCGGGCCTGGC
CTCTTTACGGGTTATGGCCCTTGCGTGCCTTGAATTACTTCCACCTGGCTGCAGTACGTGATTCTTGATC
CCGAGCTTCGGGTTGGAAGTGGGTGGGAGAGTTCGAGGCCTTGCGCTTAAGGAGCCCCTTCGCCTCGTGC
TTGAGTTGAGGCCTGGCCTGGGCGCTGGGGCCGCCGCGTGCGAATCTGGTGGCACCTTCGCGCCTGTCTC
GCTGCTTTCGATAAGTCTCTAGCCATTTAAAATTTTTGATGACCTGCTGCGACGCTTTTTTTCTGGCAAG
ATAGTCTTGTAAATGCGGGCCAAGATCTGCACACTGGTATTTCGGTTTTTGGGGCCGCGGGCGGCGACGG
GGCCCGTGCGTCCCAGCGCACATGTTCGGCGAGGCGGGGCCTGCGAGCGCGGCCACCGAGAATCGGACGG
GGGTAGTCTCAAGCTGGCCGGCCTGCTCTGGTGCCTGGCCTCGCGCCGCCGTGTATCGCCCCGCCCTGGG
CGGCAAGGCTGGCCCGGTCGGCACCAGTTGCGTGAGCGGAAAGATGGCCGCTTCCCGGCCCTGCTGCAGG
GAGCTCAAAATGGAGGACGCGGCGCTCGGGAGAGCGGGCGGGTGAGTCACCCACACAAAGGAAAAGGGCC
TTTCCGTCCTCAGCCGTCGCTTCATGTGACTCCACGGAGTACCGGGCGCCGTCCAGGCACCTCGATTAGT
TCTCGAGCTTTTGGAGTACGTCGTCTTTAGGTTGGGGGGAGGGGTTTTATGCGATGGAGTTTCCCCACAC
TGAGTGGGTGGAGACTGAAGTTAGGCCAGCTTGGCACTTGATGTAATTCTCCTTGGAATTTGCCCTTTTT
GAGTTTGGATCTTGGTTCATTCTCAAGCCTCAGACAGTGGTTCAAAGTTTTTTTCTTCCATTTCAGGTGT
CGTGACGTACGGCCACCATGACCGAGTACAAGCCCACGGTGCGCCTCGCCACCCGCGACGACGTCCCCAG
GGCCGTACGCACCCTCGCCGCCGCGTTCGCCGACTACCCCGCCACGCGCCACACCGTCGATCCGGACCGC
CACATCGAGCGGGTCACCGAGCTGCAAGAACTCTTCCTCACGCGCGTCGGGCTCGACATCGGCAAGGTGT
GGGTCGCGGACGACGGCGCCGCCGTGGCGGTCTGGACCACGCCGGAGAGCGTCGAAGCGGGGGCGGTGTT
CGCCGAGATCGGCCCGCGCATGGCCGAGTTGAGCGGTTCCCGGCTGGCCGCGCAGCAACAGATGGAAGGC
CTCCTGGCGCCGCACCGGCCCAAGGAGCCCGCGTGGTTCCTGGCCACCGTCGGAGTCTCGCCCGACCACC
AGGGCAAGGGTCTGGGCAGCGCCGTCGTGCTCCCCGGAGTGGAGGCGGCCGAGCGCGCCGGGGTGCCCGC
CTTCCTGGAGACCTCCGCGCCCCGCAACCTCCCCTTCTACGAGCGGCTCGGCTTCACCGTCACCGCCGAC
GTCGAGGTGCCCGAAGGACCGCGCACCTGGTGCATGACCCGCAAGCCCGGTGCCTGAACGCGTTAAGTCG
ACAATCAACCTCTGGATTACAAAATTTGTGAAAGATTGACTGGTATTCTTAACTATGTTGCTCCTTTTAC
GCTATGTGGATACGCTGCTTTAATGCCTTTGTATCATGCTATTGCTTCCCGTATGGCTTTCATTTTCTCC
TCCTTGTATAAATCCTGGTTGCTGTCTCTTTATGAGGAGTTGTGGCCCGTTGTCAGGCAACGTGGCGTGG
TGTGCACTGTGTTTGCTGACGCAACCCCCACTGGTTGGGGCATTGCCACCACCTGTCAGCTCCTTTCCGG
GACTTTCGCTTTCCCCCTCCCTATTGCCACGGCGGAACTCATCGCCGCCTGCCTTGCCCGCTGCTGGACA
GGGGCTCGGCTGTTGGGCACTGACAATTCCGTGGTGTTGTCGGGGAAATCATCGTCCTTTCCTTGGCTGC
TCGCCTGTGTTGCCACCTGGATTCTGCGCGGGACGTCCTTCTGCTACGTCCCTTCGGCCCTCAATCCAGC
GGACCTTCCTTCCCGCGGCCTGCTGCCGGCTCTGCGGCCTCTTCCGCGTCTTCGCCTTCGCCCTCAGACG
AGTCGGATCTCCCTTTGGGCCGCCTCCCCGCGTCGACTTTAAGACCAATGACTTACAAGGCAGCTGTAGA
TCTTAGCCACTTTTTAAAAGAAAAGGGGGGACTGGAAGGGCTAATTCACTCCCAACGAAGACAAGATCTG
CTTTTTGCTTGTACTGGGTCTCTCTGGTTAGACCAGATCTGAGCCTGGGAGCTCTCTGGCTAACTAGGGA
ACCCACTGCTTAAGCCTCAATAAAGCTTGCCTTGAGTGCTTCAAGTAGTGTGTGCCCGTCTGTTGTGTGA
CTCTGGTAACTAGAGATCCCTCAGACCCTTTTAGTCAGTGTGGAAAATCTCTAGCAGTACGTATAGTAGT
TCATGTCATCTTATTATTCAGTATTTATAACTTGCAAAGAAATGAATATCAGAGAGTGAGAGGAACTTGT
TTATTGCAGCTTATAATGGTTACAAATAAAGCAATAGCATCACAAATTTCACAAATAAAGCATTTTTTTC
ACTGCATTCTAGTTGTGGTTTGTCCAAACTCATCAATGTATCTTATCATGTCTGGCTCTAGCTATCCCGC
CCCTAACTCCGCCCATCCCGCCCCTAACTCCGCCCAGTTCCGCCCATTCTCCGCCCCATGGCTGACTAAT
TTTTTTTATTTATGCAGAGGCCGAGGCCGCCTCGGCCTCTGAGCTATTCCAGAAGTAGTGAGGAGGCTTT
TTTGGAGGCCTAGGGACGTACCCAATTCGCCCTATAGTGAGTCGTATTACGCGCGCTCACTGGCCGTCGT
TTTACAACGTCGTGACTGGGAAAACCCTGGCGTTACCCAACTTAATCGCCTTGCAGCACATCCCCCTTTC
GCCAGCTGGCGTAATAGCGAAGAGGCCCGCACCGATCGCCCTTCCCAACAGTTGCGCAGCCTGAATGGCG
AATGGG
[124 nt withheld, positions 3367-3490]
C
[91 nt withheld, positions 3492-3582]
A
[49 nt withheld, positions 3584-3632]
CCTTTGACGTTGGAGTCCACGTTCTTT
[37 nt withheld, positions 3660-3696]
ACCCTATCTCGGTCTATTCTTTTGATTTATAAGGGATTTTGCCGATTTCGGCCTATTGGTTAAAAAATGA
GCTGATTTAACAAAAATTTAACGCGAATTTTAACAAAATATTAACGCTTACAATTTAGGTGGCACTTTTC
GGGGAAATGTGCGCGGAACCCCTATTTGTTTATTTTTCTAAATACATTCAAATATGTATCCGCTCATGAG
ACAATAACCCTGATAAATGCTTCAATAATATTGAAAAAGGAAGAGTATGAGTATTCAACATTTCCGTGTC
GCCCTTATTCCCTTTTTTGCGGCATTTTGCCTTCCTGTTTTTGCTCACCCAGAAACGCTGGTGAAAGTAA
AAGATGCTGAAGATCAGTTGGGTGCACGAGTGGGTTACATCGAACTGGATCTCAACAGCGGTAAGATCCT
TGAGAGTTTTCGCCCCGAAGAACGTTTTCCAATGATGAGCACTTTTAAAGTTCTGCTATGTGGCGCGGTA
TTATCCCGTATTGACGCCGGGCAAGAGCAACTCGGTCGCCGCATACACTATTCTCAGAATGACTTGGTTG
AGTACTCACCAGTCACAGAAAAGCATCTTACGGATGGCATGACAGTAAGAGAATTATGCAGTGCTGCCAT
AACCATGAGTGATAACACTGCGGCCAACTTACTTCTGACAACGATCGGAGGACCGAAGGAGCTAACCGCT
TTTTTGCACAACATGGGGGATCATGTAACTCGCCTTGATCGTTGGGAACCGGAGCTGAATGAAGCCATAC
CAAACGACGAGCGTGACACCACGATGCCTGTAGCAATGGCAACAACGTTGCGCAAACTATTAACTGGCGA
ACTACTTACTCTAGCTTCCCGGCAACAATTAATAGACTGGATGGAGGCGGATAAAGTTGCAGGACCACTT
CTGCGCTCGGCCCTTCCGGCTGGCTGGTTTATTGCTGATAAATCTGGAGCCGGTGAGCGTGGGTCTCGCG
GTATCATTGCAGCACTGGGGCCAGATGGTAAGCCCTCCCGTATCGTAGTTATCTACACGACGGGGAGTCA
GGCAACTATGGATGAACGAAATAGACAGATCGCTGAGATAGGTGCCTCACTGATTAAGCATTGGTAACTG
TCAGACCAAGTTTACTCATATATACTTTAGATTGATTTAAAACTTCATTTTTAATTTAAAAGGATCTAGG
TGAAGATCCTTTTTGATAATCTCATGACCAAAATCCCTTAACGTGAGTTTTCGTTCCACTGAGCGTCAGA
CCCCGTAGAAAAGATCAAAGGATCTTCTTGAGATCCTTTTTTTCTGCGCGTAATCTGCTGCTTGCAAACA
AAAAAACCACCGCTACCAGCGGTGGTTTGTTTGCCGGATCAAGAGCTACCAACTCTTTTTCCGAAGGTAA
CTGGCTTCAGCAGAGCGCAGATACCAAATACTGTTCTTCTAGTGTAGCCGTAGTTAGGCCACCACTTCAA
GAACTCTGTAGCACCGCCTACATACCTCGCTCTGCTAATCCTGTTACCAGTGGCTGCTGCCAGTGGCGAT
AAGTCGTGTCTTACCGGGTTGGACTCAAGACGATAGTTACCGGATAAGGCGCAGCGGTCGGGCTGAACGG
GGGGTTCGTGCACACAGCCCAGCTTGGAGCGAACGACCTACACCGAACTGAGATACCTACAGCGTGAGCT
ATGAGAAAGCGCCACGCTTCCCGAAGGGAGAAAGGCGGACAGGTATCCGGTAAGCGGCAGGGTCGGAACA
GGAGAGCGCACGAGGGAGCTTCCAGGGGGAAACGCCTGGTATCTTTATAGTCCTGTCGGGTTTCGCCACC
TCTGACTTGAGCGTCGATTTTTGTGATGCTCGTCAGGGGGGCGGAGCCTATGGAAAAACGCCAGCAACGC
GGCCTTTTTACGGTTCCTGGCCTTTTGCTGGCCTTTTGCTCACATGTTCTTTCCTGCGTTATCCCCTGAT
TCTGTGGATAACCGTATTACCGCCTTTGAGTGAGCTGATACCGCTCGCCGCAGCCGAACGACCGAGCGCA
GCGAGTCAGTGAGCGAGGAAGCGGAAGAGCGCCCAATACGCAAACCGCCTCTCCCCGCGCGTTGGCCGAT
TCATTAATGCAGCTGGCACGACAGGTTTCCCGACTGGAAAGCGGGCAGTGAGCGCAACGCAATTAATGTG
AGTTAGCTCACTCATTAGGCACCCCAGGCTTTACACTTTATGCTTCCGGCTCGTATGTTGTGTGGAATTG
TGAGCGGATAACAATTTCACACAGGAAACAGCTATGACCATGATTACGCCAAGCGCGCAATTAACCCTCA
CTAAAGGGAACAAAAGCTGGAGCTGCAAGCTTAATGTAGTCTTATGCAATACTCTTGTAGTCTTGCAACA
TGGTAACGATGAGTTAGCAACATGCCTTACAAGGAGAGAAAAAGCACCGTGCATGCCGATTGGTGGAAGT
AAGGTGGTACGATCGTGCCTTATTAGGAAGGCAACAGACGGGTCTGACATGGATTGGACGAACCACTGAA
TTGCCGCATTGCAGAGATATTGTATTTAAGTGCCTAGCTCGATACATAAACGGGTCTCTCTGGTTAGACC
AGATCTGAGCCTGGGAGCTCTCTGGCTAACTAGGGAACCCACTGCTTAAGCCTCAATAAAGCTTGCCTTG
AGTGCTTCAAGTAGTGTGTGCCCGTCTGTTGTGTGACTCTGGTAACTAGAGATCCCTCAGACCCTTTTAG
TCAGTGTGGAAAATCTCTAGCAGTGGCGCCCGAACAGGGACTTGAAAGCGAAAGGGAAACCAGAGGAGCT
CTCTCGACGCAGGACTCGGCTTGCTGAAGCGCGCACGGCAAGAGGCGAGGGGCGGCGACTGGTGAGTACG
CCAAAAATTTTGACTAGCGGAGGCTAGAAGGAGAGAGATGGGTGCGAGAGCGTCAGTATTAAGCGGGGGA
GAATTAGATCGCGATGGGAAAAAATTCGGTTAAGGCCAGGGGGAAAGAAAAAATATAAATTAAAACATAT
AGTATGGGCAAGCAGGGAGCTAGAACGATTCGCAGTTAATCCTGGCCTGTTAGAAACATCAGAAGGCTGT
AGACAAATACTGGGACAGCTACAACCATCCCTTCAGACAGGATCAGAAGAACTTAGATCATTATATAATA
CAGTAGCAACCCTCTATTGTGTGCATCAAAGGATAGAGATAAAAGACACCAAGGAAGCTTTAGACAAGAT
AGAGGAAGAGCAAAACAAAAGTAAGACCACCGCACAGCAAGCGGCCGCTGATCTTCAGACCTGGAGGAGG
AGATATGAGGGACAATTGGAGAAGTGAATTATATAAATATAAAGTAGTAAAAATTGAACCATTAGGAGTA
GCACCCACCAAGGCAAAGAGAAGAGTGGTGCAGAGAGAAAAAAGAGCAGTGGGAATAGGAGCTTTGTTCC
TTGGGTTCTTGGGAGCAGCAGGAAGCACTATGGGCGCAGCGTCAATGACGCTGACGGTACAGGCCAGACA
ATTATTGTCTGGTATAGTGCAGCAGCAGAACAATTTGCTGAGGGCTATTGAGGCGCAACAGCATCTGTTG
CAACTCACAGTCTGGGGCATCAAGCAGCTCCAGGCAAGAATCCTGGCTGTGGAAAGATACCTAAAGGATC
AACAGCTCCTGGGGATTTGGGGTTGCTCTGGAAAACTCATTTGCACCACTGCTGTGCCTTGGAATGCTAG
TTGGAGTAATAAATCTCTGGAACAGATTTGGAATCACACGACCTGGATGGAGTGGGACAGAGAAATTAAC
AATTACACAAGCTTAATACACTCCTTAATTGAAGAATCGCAAAACCAGCAAGAAAAGAATGAACAAGAAT
TATTGGAATTAGATAAATGGGCAAGTTTGTGGAATTGGTTTAACATAACAAATTGGCTGTGGTATATAAA
ATTATTCATAATGATAGTAGGAGGCTTGGTAGGTTTAAGAATAGTTTTTGCTGTACTTTCTATAGTGAAT
AGAGTTAGGCAGGGATATTCACCATTATCGTTTCAGACCCACCTCCCAACCCCGAGGGGACCCAGAGAGG
GCCTATTTCCCATGATTCCTTCATATTTGCATATACGATACAAGGCTGTTAGAGAGATAATTAGAATTAA
TTTGACTGTAAACACAAAGATATTAGTACAAAATACGTGACGTAGAAAGTAATAATTTCTTGGGTAGTTT
GCAGTTTTAAAATTATGTTTTAAAATGGACTATCATATGCTTACCGTAACTTGAAAGTATTTCGATTTCT
TGGCTTTATATATCTTGTGGAAAGGACGAAACACCGCAGCCAACTCAGGTAAACACGTTTTAGAGCTAGA
AATAGCAAGTTAAAATAAGGCTAGTCCGTTATCAACTTGAAAAAGTGGCACCGAGTCGGTGCTTTTTTAA
GCTTGGCGTAACTAGATCTTGAGACAAATGGCAGTATTCATCCACAATTTTAAAAGAAAAGGGGGGATTG
GGGGGTACAGTGCAGGGGAAAGAATAGTAGACATAATAGCAACAGACATACAAACTAAAGAATTACAAAA
ACAAATTACAAAAATTCAAAATTTTCGGGTTTATTACAGGGACAGCAGAGATCCACTTTGGCGCCGGCTC
GAGGGGG
Features (pLannotate 1.2.2; 29 found; start..end, strand, type, name):
     14..80      +  CDS            small t antigen (fragment): SV40 (simian virus 40) small t antigen
    106..317     +  promoter       EF-1α core promoter: core promoter for human elongation factor EF-1α
    318..1256    +  intron         EF-1α intron A: intron upstream of the start codon of human EF-1α
   1278..1877    +  CDS            PuroR (fragment): puromycin N-acetyltransferase; pac from Streptomyces; confers resistance to puromycin
   1893..2481    +  misc_feature   WPRE: woodchuck hepatitis virus posttranscriptional regulatory element
   2532..2551    +  misc_feature   cPPT/CTS (fragment): central polypurine tract and central termination sequence of HIV-1
   2553..2786    +  LTR            3' LTR (ΔU3): self-inactivating 3' long terminal repeat (LTR) from HIV-1
   2864..2985    +  polyA_signal   SV40 poly(A) signal: SV40 polyadenylation signal
   3025..3160    +  rep_origin     SV40 ori: SV40 origin of replication
   3181..3199    -  promoter       T7 promoter: promoter for bacteriophage T7 RNA polymerase
   3207..3362    +  CDS            lacZα (fragment): LacZα fragment of β-galactosidase; lacZ fragment
   3367..3795    +  rep_origin     f1 ori (sequence partly withheld): f1 bacteriophage origin of replication; arrow indicates direction of (+) strand synthesis
   3848..3952    +  promoter       AmpR promoter: bla
   3953..4813    +  CDS            AmpR: β-lactamase; bla; confers resistance to ampicillin, carbenicillin, and related antibiotics
   4984..5572    +  rep_origin     ori: high-copy-number ColE1/pMB1/pBR322/pUC origin of replication
   5755..5847    +  CDS            lacI (fragment): lac repressor; lacI; The lac repressor binds to the lac operator to inhibit transcription in E. coli. This inhibition can be relieved by adding lactose or isopropyl-β-D-thiogalactopyranoside (IPTG).
   5860..5881    +  protein_bind   CAP binding site: CAP binding activates transcription in the presence of cAMP. E. coli catabolite activator protein
   5896..5926    +  promoter       lac promoter: promoter for the E. coli lac operon
   5934..5950    +  protein_bind   lac operator: The lac repressor binds to the lac operator to inhibit transcription in E. coli. This inhibition can be relieved by adding lactose or isopropyl-β-D-thiogalactopyranoside (IPTG). lac repressor encoded by lacI
   5995..6013    +  promoter       T3 promoter: promoter for bacteriophage T3 RNA polymerase
   6041..6267    +  promoter       RSV promoter: Rous sarcoma virus enhancer/promoter
   6268..6448    +  LTR            5' LTR (truncated): truncated 5' long terminal repeat (LTR) from HIV-1
   6495..6620    +  misc_feature   HIV-1 Ψ: packaging signal of human immunodeficiency virus type 1
   6604..6967    +  CDS            HIV-1 gag (fragment): gag protein from human immunodeficiency virus 1; gag
   7113..7346    +  misc_feature   RRE: The Rev response element (RRE) of HIV-1 allows for Rev-dependent mRNA export from the nucleus to the cytoplasm.
   7723..7749    +  CDS            Rev (fragment): human immunodeficiency virus 1 (HIV-1) Rev protein; rev; enhances nuclear export of unspliced and incompletely spliced viral mRNAs
   7753..7993    +  promoter       U6 promoter: RNA polymerase III promoter for human U6 snRNA
   8023..8098    +  misc_RNA       gRNA scaffold: guide RNA scaffold for the Streptococcus pyogenes CRISPR/Cas9 system
   8154..8271    +  misc_feature   cPPT/CTS: central polypurine tract and central termination sequence of HIV-1
