[The description below was written by a language model from this plasmid's Addgene catalogue record and pLannotate feature annotations shown in this document.]
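Description:
STK17B gRNA (BRDN0001147180) is a third-generation lentiviral guide RNA plasmid built on the lentiGuide-Puro backbone and designed to target human STK17B (also known as DRAK2), with the guide chosen against the NM_004226.3 reference transcript. The 8.3 kb plasmid is propagated in E. coli through a high-copy ColE1/pUC-type origin with ampicillin resistance (AmpR). It also carries an f1 origin, an SV40 origin, and remnants of lac and phage promoter elements from the cloning backbone.

The lentiviral transfer cassette begins with an RSV promoter fused to a truncated HIV-1 5' LTR, which makes genomic RNA production in packaging cells independent of Tat. This is followed by the Ψ packaging signal with a partial gag sequence, and the RRE for Rev-dependent nuclear export. A human U6 RNA polymerase III promoter then drives the STK17B-specific spacer fused to the Streptococcus pyogenes Cas9 gRNA scaffold. After a cPPT/CTS element, which aids nuclear import of the viral genome, an EF-1α core promoter with its intron A expresses puromycin N-acetyltransferase for selection of transduced mammalian cells. A WPRE enhances transcript expression. The cassette ends in a ΔU3 self-inactivating 3' LTR, followed by an SV40 polyadenylation signal.

The plasmid does not encode Cas9, so it must be used with a separate Cas9 vector such as lentiCas9-Blast or in cells already expressing Cas9. It belongs to a human kinome gRNA collection and is intended for CRISPR-Cas9 knockout of STK17B in human cells.
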