Addgene plasmid #76799: STK17B gRNA (BRDN0001147180)
Purpose: 3rd generation lentiviral gRNA plasmid targeting human STK17B
Depositing lab: John Doench & David Root. Depositing organization: Broad Institute. Publication: Optimized sgRNA design to maximize activity and minimize off-target effects of CRISPR-Cas9. Doench JG, Fusi N, Sullender M, Hegde M, Vaimberg EW, Donovan KF, Smith I, Tothova Z, Wilen C, Orchard R, Virgin HW, Listgarten J, Root DE. Nat Biotechnol. 2016 Jan 18. doi: 10.1038/nbt.3437. PubMed 26780180.
Backbone
  Vector backbone: lentiGuide-Puro
  Backbone manufacturer: Zhang Lab (Addgene plasmid # 52963)
  Vector type: Mammalian Expression, Lentiviral, CRISPR
  Selectable markers: Puromycin
Growth in bacteria
  Bacterial resistance: Ampicillin, 100 μg/mL
  Growth temperature: 37°C
  Growth strain: DH5alpha
  Copy number: High Copy
Gene/Insert
  Gene/Insert name: STK17B (alt names: STK17B; NM_004226.3)
  gRNA/shRNA sequence: CAGCCAACTCAGGTAAACAC
  Species: H. sapiens (human)
  Entrez Gene: STK17B (a.k.a. DRAK2)
  Promoter: hU6
  Cloning method: Unknown
  Sequencing primers: 5′ U6-F; 3′ pS2-R
Terms and licenses: Academic/Nonprofit Terms; Industry Terms: Not Available to Industry
Depositor comments: The gRNA was designed to target the following Genbank reference sequence(s): NM_004226.3. Note that this plasmid does NOT contain Cas9. It should be used in conjunction with lentiCas9-Blast (Addgene #52962) or otherwise with cell lines already expressing Cas9. Browse the full kinome gRNA library at http://www.addgene.org/pooled-library/broadgpp-human-kinome/ or visit http://www.broadinstitute.org/rnai/public/ for detailed protocols and information.
How to cite: STK17B gRNA (BRDN0001147180) was a gift from John Doench & David Root (Addgene plasmid # 76799 ; http://n2t.net/addgene:76799 ; RRID:Addgene_76799)
