>Addgene plasmid #76799 | STK17B gRNA (BRDN0001147180) | depositor partial sequence | sequence record 144259 | Target Sequence
CAGCCAACTCAGGTAAACAC
