>Addgene plasmid #76799 | STK17B gRNA (BRDN0001147180) | addgene partial sequence | sequence record 186527 | hU6-F
GTAGAAAGTAATAATTTCTTGGGTAGTTTGCAGTTTTAAAATTATGTTTTAAAATGGACTATCATATGCT
TACCGTAACTTGAAAGTATTTCGATTTCTTGGCTTTATATATCTTGTGGAAAGGACGAAACACCGCAGCC
AACTCAGGTAAACACGTTTTAGAGCTAGAAATAGCAAGTTAAAATAAGGCTAGTCCGTTATCAACTTGAA
AAAGTGGCACCGAGTCGGTGCTTTTTTAAGCTTGGCGTAACTAGATCTTGAGACAAATGGCAGTATTCAT
CCACAATTTTAAAAGAAAAGGGGGGATTGGGGGGTACAGTGCAGGGGAAAGAATAGTAGACATAATAGCA
ACAGACATACAAACTAAAGAATTACAAAAACAAATTACAAAAATTCAAAATTTTCGGGTTTATTACAGGG
ACAGCAGAGATCCACTTTGGCGCCGGCTCGAGGGGGCCCGGGTGCAAAGATGGATAAAGTTTTAAACAGA
GAGGAATCTTTGCAGCTAATGGACCTTCTAGGTCTTGAAAGGAGTGGGAATTGGCTCCGGTGCCCGTCAG
TGGGCAGAGC
